>Addgene plasmid #44416 | pGST1-Hrs-VHS | depositor partial sequence | sequence record 60612 | Hrs-VHS (1-143)
ATGGGGCGAGGCAGCGGCACCTTCGAGCGTCTCCTAGACAAGGCGACCAGCCAGCTCCTGTTGGAGACAG
ATTGGGAGTCCATTTTGCAGATCTGCGACCTGATCCGCCAAGGGGACACACAAGCAAAATATGCTGTGAA
TTCCATCAAGAAGAAAGTCAACGACAAGAACCCACACGTCGCCTTGTATGCCCTGGAGGTCATGGAATCT
GTGGTAAAGAACTGTGGCCAGACAGTTCATGATGAGGTGGCCAACAAGCAGACCATGGAGGAGCTGAAGG
ACCTGCTGAAGAGACAAGTGGAGGTAAACGTCCGTAACAAGATCCTGTACCTGATCCAGGCCTGGGCGCA
TGCCTTCCGGAACGAGCCCAAGTACAAGGTGGTCCAGGACACCTACCAGATCATGAAGGTGGAGGGGCAC
GTCTTTCCATAA
