>Addgene plasmid #44416 | pGST1-Hrs-VHS | addgene partial sequence | sequence record 67772 | pGEX5
CATCCTCCAAAAATCGATACGACCGAAAACCTGTATTTTCAGGGCGCCATGGGGCGAGGCAGCGGCACCT
TCGAGCGTCTCCTAGACAAGGCGACCAGCCAGCTCCTGTTGGAGACAGATTGGGAGTCCATTTTGCAGAT
CTGCGACCTGATCCGCCAAGGGGACACACAAGCAAAATATGCTGTGAATTCCATCAAGAAGAAAGTCAAC
GACAAGAACCCACACGTCGCCTTGTATGCCCTGGAGGTCATGGAATCTGTGGTAAAGAACTGTGGCCAGA
CAGTTCATGATGAGGTGGCCAACAAGCAGACCATGGAGGAGCTGAAGGACCTGCTGAAGAGACAAGTGGA
GGTAAACGTCCGTAACAAGATCCTGTACCTGATCCAGGCCTGGGCGCATGCCTTCCGGAACGAGCCCAAG
TACAAGGTGGTCCAGGACACCTACCAGATCATGAAGGTGGAGGGGCACGTCTTTCCATAAGCCTGCAGTC
TCGAGCGGCCGCATCGTGACTGACTGACGATCTGCCTCGCGCGTTTCGGTGATGACGGTGAAAACCTCTG
ACACATGCAGCTCCCGGAGACGGTCACAGCTTGTCTGTAAGCGGATGCCGGGAGCAGACAAGCCCGTCAG
GGCGCGTCAGCGGGTGTTGGCGGGTGTCGGGGCGCAGCCATGACCCAGTCACGTAGCGATAGCGGAGTGT
ATAATTCTTGAAGACGAAAGGGCCTCGTGATACGCCTATTTTTATAGGTTAATGTCATGATAATAATGGT
TTCTTAGACGTCAGGTGGCACTTTTCGGGGAAATGTGCGCGGAACCCCTATTTGTTTATTTTTCTAAATA
CATTCAAATATGTATCCGCTCATGAGACAATAACCCTGATAAATGCTTCAATAATATTGAAAAAGGAAGA
GTATGAGTATTCAACATTTCC
