[The description below was written by a language model from this plasmid's Addgene catalogue record.]
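Description:
pGST1-Hrs-VHS is a bacterial expression plasmid built on the pGST1 backbone (about 5.0 kb), with a total size of roughly 5.4 kb. It is propagated in standard E. coli cloning strains under ampicillin selection. The record lists the copy number as unknown and does not state the origin of replication, the promoter driving expression, or the cloning method and sites used.

The payload is a 432 bp human insert encoding residues 1–143 of Hrs, corresponding to its VHS domain, fused in frame to a glutathione S-transferase (GST) tag supplied at the N terminus by the backbone. GST fusions of this kind are typically used to produce soluble recombinant protein in bacteria, purify it on glutathione resin, and use it as immobilised bait in pull-down or binding assays. The associated publication concerns how the VHS domains of the ESCRT-0 complex cooperate to bind polyubiquitinated cargo with high avidity, so this construct most plausibly served to produce the isolated Hrs VHS domain for ubiquitin-binding and related biochemical or structural studies.

One inconsistency is worth noting. The catalogue's gene link points to SRSF5, a splicing factor that shares the alias "HRS". The VHS-domain designation and the ESCRT-0 context of the publication instead indicate the endosomal sorting protein Hrs, so the gene link looks like an alias-based mismatch rather than a description of the actual insert. No feature table was provided, so details such as any protease cleavage site between GST and the insert cannot be confirmed from the record.
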