Addgene plasmid #44416: pGST1-Hrs-VHS
Depositing lab: James Hurley. Depositing organization: National Institute of Diabetes & Digestive & Kidney Diseases (NIDDK). Publication: VHS domains of ESCRT-0 cooperate in high-avidity binding to polyubiquitinated cargo. Ren X, Hurley JH. EMBO J. 2010 Mar 17;29(6):1045-54. Epub 2010 Feb 11. 10.1038/emboj.2010.6 PubMed 20150893.
Backbone
  Vector backbone: pGST1
  Backbone size w/o insert (bp): 5000
  Total vector size (bp): 5432
  Vector type: Bacterial Expression
Growth in bacteria
  Bacterial resistance: Ampicillin, 100 μg/mL
  Growth temperature: 37°C
  Growth strain: DH5alpha
  Copy number: Unknown
Gene/Insert
  Gene/Insert name: HRS-VHS (1-143)
  Species: H. sapiens (human)
  Insert size (bp): 432
  Entrez Gene: SRSF5 (a.k.a. HRS, SFRS5, SRP40)
  Tag / fusion protein: GST (N terminal on backbone)
  Cloning method: Unknown
  Sequencing primers: 5′ 5GEX
Terms and licenses: Academic/Nonprofit Terms; Industry Terms: Not Available to Industry
How to cite: pGST1-Hrs-VHS was a gift from James Hurley (Addgene plasmid # 44416 ; http://n2t.net/addgene:44416 ; RRID:Addgene_44416)
